Addgene plasmid #26213: pJFRC-MUH
Purpose: (Empty Backbone)
Depositing lab: Gerald Rubin. Depositing organization: HHMI, Janelia Research Campus. Publication: Refinement of tools for targeted gene expression in Drosophila. Pfeiffer BD, Ngo TT, Hibbard KL, Murphy C, Jenett A, Truman JW, Rubin GM. Genetics. 2010 Oct;186(2):735-55. doi: 10.1534/genetics.110.119917. Epub 2010 Aug 9. PubMed 20697123.
Backbone
  Vector backbone: pBDP
  Backbone size (bp): 7831
  Vector type: Insect Expression
Growth in bacteria
  Bacterial resistance: Ampicillin, 100 μg/mL
  Growth temperature: 37°C
  Growth strain: DH5alpha
  Copy number: High Copy
Gene/Insert
  Gene/Insert name: None
  Cloning method: Restriction Enzyme; 5′ cloning site BglII (not destroyed); 3′ cloning site XbaI (not destroyed)
  Sequencing primers: 5′ hsp70 F: GAGCGCCGGAGTATAAATAGAG; 3′ SV40 R: CCATTCATCAGTTCCATAGG
Terms and licenses: Academic/Nonprofit Terms; Industry Terms: Not Available to Industry
How to cite: pJFRC-MUH was a gift from Gerald Rubin (Addgene plasmid # 26213 ; http://n2t.net/addgene:26213 ; RRID:Addgene_26213)
