[The description below was written by a language model from this plasmid's Addgene catalogue record and pLannotate feature annotations shown in this document.]
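Description:
pJFRC-MUH is an empty backbone for GAL4-responsive transgene expression in Drosophila, built on the pBDP vector and totalling 7,831 bp. In bacteria it is maintained as a high-copy plasmid through a ColE1/pUC-type origin and selected with ampicillin via the bla gene under its own promoter. For fly transgenesis it carries a φC31 attB site, which allows integrase-mediated insertion into a defined genomic attP landing site. It also carries the mini-white marker, a shortened version of the white eye-colour gene, which lets transformants be recognised by eye pigmentation in a white mutant background.

The expression cassette begins with two blocks of five tandem GAL4-binding UAS elements, giving ten sites in total, placed upstream of the Drosophila hsp70Bb promoter. Downstream lies an SV40-derived 3′ region containing the small t antigen intron and the SV40 polyadenylation signal. The small t and large T antigen fragments and the NLS called by the annotation software are most plausibly just coding remnants within this SV40 segment rather than intended payload. No insert is present. The record indicates that a coding sequence is cloned between BglII and XbaI sites, both retained, which by the position of the sequencing primers lie between the hsp70 promoter and the SV40 terminator.

Once a gene is inserted and the construct integrated, transcription depends on GAL4 supplied by a driver line, so expression follows that driver's pattern. The vector comes from work refining tools for targeted gene expression in Drosophila, and serves as a modular starting point for building UAS effector or reporter lines at defined genomic sites.
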