Features (pLannotate 1.2.2; 16 found; start..end, strand, type, name):
     31..135     +  promoter       AmpR promoter: bla
    136..996     +  CDS            AmpR: β-lactamase; bla; confers resistance to ampicillin, carbenicillin, and related antibiotics
   1167..1755    +  rep_origin     ori: high-copy-number ColE1/pMB1/pBR322/pUC origin of replication
   1842..1911    +  protein_bind   attB: attB site for the φC31 integrase (Groth et al., 2000) phage φC31 integrase
   2606..5478    +  CDS            mini-white: Drosophila white gene eye color pigment; white; This is a modified version of the white gene lacking part of the first intron.
   6251..6406    +  CDS            YPB1_ECOLX (fragment): Protein predicted: Swiss-Prot protein existence level 4. From Escherichia coli.
   6488..6509    -  misc_feature   MCS (fragment): pUC18/19 multiple cloning site
   6508..6602    +  protein_bind   5X UAS: five tandem copies of the "ScaI site" 17-mer CGGAGTACTGTCCTCCG, an upstream activating sequence (UAS) that efficiently binds yeast Gal4 (Webster et al., 1988; Pfeiffer et al., 2010) GAL4
   6636..6730    +  protein_bind   5X UAS: five tandem copies of the "ScaI site" 17-mer CGGAGTACTGTCCTCCG, an upstream activating sequence (UAS) that efficiently binds yeast Gal4 (Webster et al., 1988; Pfeiffer et al., 2010) GAL4
   6761..6999    +  promoter       hsp70 promoter: Drosophila melanogaster hsp70Bb promoter
   7038..7112    +  CDS            small t antigen (fragment): SV40 (simian virus 40) small t antigen
   7114..7179    +  intron         small t intron: SV40 (simian virus 40) small t antigen intron
   7309..7329    +  CDS            SV40 NLS: nuclear localization signal of SV40 (simian virus 40) large T antigen
   7336..7470    +  CDS            LT_POVHA (fragment): Protein inferred from homology: Swiss-Prot protein existence level 3. Isoform large T antigen is a key early protein essential for both driving viral replication and inducing cellular transformation. Plays a role in viral genome replication by driving entry of quiescent cells into the cell cycle and by autoregulating the synthesis of viral early mRNA. Displays highly oncogenic activities by corrupting the host cellular checkpoint mechanisms that guard cell division and the transcription, replication, and repair of DNA. Participates in the modulation of cellular gene expression preceeding viral
   7495..7578    +  CDS            large T antigen (fragment): large T antigen from SV40 (simian virus 40)
   7601..7735    +  polyA_signal   SV40 poly(A) signal: SV40 polyadenylation signal
>Addgene plasmid #26213 | pJFRC-MUH | depositor full sequence | sequence record 12317 | Author sequence
GACTCAGGTGGCACTTTTCGGGGAAATGTGCGCGGAACCCCTATTTGTTTATTTTTCTAAATACATTCAA
ATATGTATCCGCTCATGAGACAATAACCCTGATAAATGCTTCAATAATATTGAAAAAGGAAGAGTATGAG
TATTCAACATTTCCGTGTCGCCCTTATTCCCTTTTTTGCGGCATTTTGCCTTCCTGTTTTTGCTCACCCA
GAAACGCTGGTGAAAGTAAAAGATGCTGAAGATCAGTTGGGTGCACGAGTGGGTTACATCGAACTGGATC
TCAACAGCGGTAAGATCCTTGAGAGTTTTCGCCCCGAAGAACGTTTTCCAATGATGAGCACTTTTAAAGT
TCTGCTATGTGGCGCGGTATTATCCCGTATTGACGCCGGGCAAGAGCAACTCGGTCGCCGCATACACTAT
TCTCAGAATGACTTGGTTGAGTACTCACCAGTCACAGAAAAGCATCTTACGGATGGCATGACAGTAAGAG
AATTATGCAGTGCTGCCATAACCATGAGTGATAACACTGCGGCCAACTTACTTCTGACAACGATCGGAGG
ACCGAAGGAGCTAACCGCTTTTTTGCACAACATGGGGGATCATGTAACTCGCCTTGATCGTTGGGAACCG
GAGCTGAATGAAGCCATACCAAACGACGAGCGTGACACCACGATGCCTGTAGCAATGGCAACAACGTTGC
GCAAACTATTAACTGGCGAACTACTTACTCTAGCTTCCCGGCAACAATTAATAGACTGGATGGAGGCGGA
TAAAGTTGCAGGACCACTTCTGCGCTCGGCCCTTCCGGCTGGCTGGTTTATTGCTGATAAATCTGGAGCC
GGTGAGCGTGGGTCTCGCGGTATCATTGCAGCACTGGGGCCAGATGGTAAGCCCTCCCGTATCGTAGTTA
TCTACACGACGGGGAGTCAGGCAACTATGGATGAACGAAATAGACAGATCGCTGAGATAGGTGCCTCACT
GATTAAGCATTGGTAACTGTCAGACCAAGTTTACTCATATATACTTTAGATTGATTTAAAACTTCATTTT
TAATTTAAAAGGATCTAGGTGAAGATCCTTTTTGATAATCTCATGACCAAAATCCCTTAACGTGAGTTTT
CGTTCCACTGAGCGTCAGACCCCGTAGAAAAGATCAAAGGATCTTCTTGAGATCCTTTTTTTCTGCGCGT
AATCTGCTGCTTGCAAACAAAAAAACCACCGCTACCAGCGGTGGTTTGTTTGCCGGATCAAGAGCTACCA
ACTCTTTTTCCGAAGGTAACTGGCTTCAGCAGAGCGCAGATACCAAATACTGTTCTTCTAGTGTAGCCGT
AGTTAGGCCACCACTTCAAGAACTCTGTAGCACCGCCTACATACCTCGCTCTGCTAATCCTGTTACCAGT
GGCTGCTGCCAGTGGCGATAAGTCGTGTCTTACCGGGTTGGACTCAAGACGATAGTTACCGGATAAGGCG
CAGCGGTCGGGCTGAACGGGGGGTTCGTGCACACAGCCCAGCTTGGAGCGAACGACCTACACCGAACTGA
GATACCTACAGCGTGAGCTATGAGAAAGCGCCACGCTTCCCGAAGGGAGAAAGGCGGACAGGTATCCGGT
AAGCGGCAGGGTCGGAACAGGAGAGCGCACGAGGGAGCTTCCAGGGGGAAACGCCTGGTATCTTTATAGT
CCTGTCGGGTTTCGCCACCTCTGACTTGAGCGTCGATTTTTGTGATGCTCGTCAGGGGGGCGGAGCCTAT
GGAAAAACGCCAGCAACGCGGCCTTTTTACGGTTCCTGGCCTTTTGCTGGCCTTTTGCTCACATGTTACC
GTCGACGATGTAGGTCACGGTCTCGAAGCCGCGGTGCGGGTGCCAGGGCGTGCCCTTGGGCTCCCCGGGC
GCGTACTCCACCTCACCCATCTGGTCCATCATGATGAACGGGTCGAGGTGGCGGTAGTTGATCCCGGCGA
ACGCGCGGCGCACCGGGAAGCCCTCGCCCTCGAAACCGCTGGGCGCGGTGGTCACGGTGAGCACGGGACG
TGCGACGGCGTCGGCGGGTGCGGATACGCGGGGCAGCGTCAGCGGGTTCTCGACGGTCACGGCGGGCATG
TCGACAAGCCGAACATATGGGCGCGCCTAGTATGTATGTAAGTTAATAAAACCCATTTTTGCGGAAAGTA
GATAAAAAAAACATTTTTTTTTTTTACTGCACTGGATATCATTGAACTTATCTGATCAGTTTTAAATTTA
CTTCGATCCAAGGGTATTTGATGTACCAGGTTCTTTCGATTACCTCTCACTCAAAATGACATTCCACTCA
AAGTCAGCGCTGTTTGCCTCCTTCTCTGTCCACAGAAATATCGCCGTCTCTTTCGCCGCTGCGTCCGCTA
TCTCTTTCGCCACCGTTTGTAGCGTTACGTAGCGTCAATGTCCGCCTTCAGTTGCATTTTGTCAGCGGTT
TCGTGACGAAGCTCCAAGCGGTTTACGCCATCAATTAAACACAAAGTGCTGTGCCAAAACTCCTCTCGCT
TCTTATTTTTGTTTGTTTTTTGAGTGATTGGGGTGGTGATTGGTTTTGGGTGGGTAAGCAGGGGAAAGTG
TGAAAAATCCCGGCAATGGGCCAAGAGGATCAGGAGCTATTAATTCGCGGAGGCAGCAAACACCCATCTG
CCGAGCATCTGAACAATGTGAGTAGTACATGTGCATACATCTTAAGTTCACTTGATCTATAGGAACTGCG
ATTGCAACATCAAATTGTATGCGGCGTGAGAACTGCGACCCACAAAAATCCCAAACCGCAATTGCACAAA
CAAATAGTGACACGAAACAGATTATTCTGGTAGCTGTTCTCGCTATATAAGACAATTTTTGAGATCATAT
CATGATCAAGACATCTAAAGGCATTCATTTTCGACTATATTCTTTTTTACAAAAAATATAACAACCAGAT
ATTTTAAGCTGATCCTAGATGCACAAAAAATAAATAAAAGTATAAACCTACTTCGTAGGATACTTCGGGG
TACTTTTTGTTCGGGGTTAGATGAGCATAACGCTAGTAGTTGATATTTGAGATCCCCTATCATTGCAGGG
TGACAGCGGAGCGGCTTCGCAGAGCTGCATTAACCAGGGCTTCGGGCAGGCCAAAAACTACGGCACGCTC
CGGCCACCCAGTCCGCCGGAGGACTCCGGTTCAGGGAGCGGCCAACTAGCCGAGAACCTCACCTATGCCT
GGCACAATATGGACATCTTTGGGGCGGTCAATCAGCCGGGCTCCGGATGGCGGCAGCTGGTCAACCGGAC
ACGCGGACTATTCTGCAACGAGCGACACATACCGGCGCCCAGGAAACATTTGCTCAAGAACGGTGAGTTT
CTATTCGCAGTCGGCTGATCTGTGTGAAATCTTAATAAAGGGTCCAATTACCAATTTGAAACTCAGTTTG
CGGCGTGGCCTATCCGGGCGAACTTTTGGCCGTGATGGGCAGTTCCGGTGCCGGAAAGACGACCCTGCTG
AATGCCCTTGCCTTTCGATCGCCGCAGGGCATCCAAGTATCGCCATCCGGGATGCGACTGCTCAATGGCC
AACCTGTGGACGCCAAGGAGATGCAGGCCAGGTGCGCCTATGTCCAGCAGGATGACCTCTTTATCGGCTC
CCTAACGGCCAGGGAACACCTGATTTTCCAAGCCATGGTGCGGATGCCACGACATCTGACCTATCGGCAG
CGAGTGGCCCGCGTGGATCAGGTGATCCAGGAGCTTTCGCTCAGCAAATGTCAGCACACGATCATCGGTG
TGCCCGGCAGGGTGAAAGGTCTGTCCGGCGGAGAAAGGAAGCGTCTGGCATTCGCCTCCGAGGCTCTAAC
CGATCCGCCGCTTCTGATCTGCGATGAGCCCACCTCCGGACTGGACTCCTTTACCGCCCACAGCGTCGTC
CAGGTGCTGAAGAAGCTGTCGCAGAAGGGCAAGACCGTCATCCTGACCATTCATCAGCCGTCTTCCGAGC
TGTTTGAGCTCTTTGACAAGATCCTTCTGATGGCCGAGGGCAGGGTAGCTTTCTTGGGCACTCCCAGCGA
AGCCGTCGACTTCTTTTCCTAGTGAGTTCGATGTGTTTATTAAGGGTATCTAGTATTACATAACATCTCA
ACTCCTATCCAGCGTGGGTGCCCAGTGTCCTACCAACTACAATCCGGCGGACTTTTACGTACAGGTGTTG
GCCGTTGTGCCCGGACGGGAGATCGAGTCCCGTGATCGGATCGCCAAGATATGCGACAATTTTGCCATTA
GCAAAGTAGCCCGGGATATGGAGCAGTTGTTGGCCACCAAAAATCTGGAGAAGCCACTGGAGCAGCCGGA
GAATGGGTACACCTACAAGGCCACCTGGTTCATGCAGTTCCGGGCGGTCCTGTGGCGATCCTGGCTGTCG
GTGCTCAAGGAACCACTCCTCGTAAAAGTGCGACTTATTCAGACAACGGTGAGTGGTTCCAGTGGAAACA
AATGATATAACGCTTACAATTCTTGGAAACAAATTCGCTAGATTTTAGATAGAATTGCCTGATTCCACAC
CCTTCTTAGTTTTTTTCAATGAGATGTATAGTTTATAGTTTTGCAGAAGATAAATAAATTTCATTTAACT
CGCGAATATTAATGAGATGCGAGTAACATTTTAATTTGCAGATGGTTGCCATCTTGATTGGCCTCATCTT
TTTGGGCCAACAACTCACGCAAGTGGGTGTGATGAATATCAACGGAGCCATCTTCCTCTTCCTGACCAAC
ATGACCTTTCAAAACGTCTTTGCCACGATAAATGTAAGTCATGTTTAGAATACATTTGCATTTCAATAAT
TTACTAACTTTCTAATGAATCGATTCGATTTAGGTGTTCACCTCAGAGCTGCCAGTTTTTATGAGGGAGG
CCCGAAGTCGACTTTATCGCTGTGACACATACTTTCTGGGCAAAACGATTGCCGAATTGCCGCTTTTTCT
CACAGTGCCACTGGTCTTCACGGCGATTGCCTATCCGATGATCGGACTGCGGGCCGGAGTGCTGCACTTC
TTCAACTGCCTGGCGCTGGTCACTCTGGTGGCCAATGTGTCAACGTCCTTCGGATATCTAATATCCTGCG
CCAGCTCCTCGACCTCGATGGCGCTGTCTGTGGGTCCGCCGGTTATCATACCATTCCTGCTCTTTGGCGG
CTTCTTCTTGAACTCGGGCTCGGTGCCAGTATACCTCAAATGGTTGTCGTACCTCTCATGGTTCCGTTAC
GCCAACGAGGGTCTGCTGATTAACCAATGGGCGGACGTGGAGCCGGGCGAAATTAGCTGCACATCGTCGA
ACACCACGTGCCCCAGTTCGGGCAAGGTCATCCTGGAGACGCTTAACTTCTCCGCCGCCGATCTGCCGCT
GGACTACGTGGGTCTGGCCATTCTCATCGTGAGCTTCCGGGTGCTCGCATATCTGGCTCTAAGACTTCGG
GCCCGACGCAAGGAGTAGCCGACATATATCCGAAATAACTGCTTGTTTTTTTTTTTTACCATTATTACCA
TCGTGTTTACTGTTTATTGCCCCCTCAAAAAGCTAATGTAATTATATTTGTGCCAATAAAAACAAGATAT
GACCTATAGAATACAAGTATTTCCCCTTCGAACATCCCCACAAGTAGACTTTGGATTTGTCTTCTAACCA
AAAGACTTACACACCTGCATACCTTACATCAAAAACTCGTTTATCGCTACATAAAACACCGGGATATATT
TTTTATATACATACTTTTCAAATCGCGCGCCCTCTTCATAATTCACCTCCACCACACCACGTTTCGTAGT
TGCTCTTTCGCTGTCTCCCACCCGCTCTCCGCAACACATTCACCTTTTGTTCGACGACCTTGGAGCGACT
GTCGTTAGTTCCGCGCGATTCGGTTCGCTCAAATGGTTCCGAGTGGTTCATTTCGTCTCAATAGAAATTA
GTAATAAATATTTGTATGTACAATTTATTTGCTCCAATATATTTGTATATATTTCCCTCACAGCTATATT
TATTCTAATTTAATATTATGACTTTTTAAGGTAATTTTTTGTGACCTGTTCGGAGTGATTAGCGTTACAA
TTTGAACTGAAAGTGACATCCAGTGTTTGTTCCTTGTGTAGATGCATCTCAAAAAAATGGTGGGCATAAT
AGTGTTGTTTATATATATCAAAAATAACAACTATAATAATAAGAATACATTTAATTTAGAAAATGCTTGG
ATTTCACTGGAACTAGGGCGCGCCTCCGGAACATAATGGTGCAGGGCGCTGACTTCCGCGTTTCCAGACT
TTACGAAACACGGAAACCGAAGACCATTCATGTTGTTGCTCAGGTCGCAGACGTTTTGCAGCAGCAGTCG
CTTCACGTTCGCTCGCGTATCGGTGATTCATTCTGCTAACCAGTAAGGCAACCCCGCCAGCCTAGCCGGG
TCCTCAACGACAGGAGCACGATCATGCGCACCCGTGGCCAGGGCCGCAAGCTTGCATGCCTGCAGGTCGG
AGTACTGTCCTCCGAGCGGAGTACTGTCCTCCGAGCGGAGTACTGTCCTCCGAGCGGAGTACTGTCCTCC
GAGCGGAGTACTGTCCTCCGAGCGGAGACTCTAGCCCTAGGGCATGCCTGCAGGTCGGAGTACTGTCCTC
CGAGCGGAGTACTGTCCTCCGAGCGGAGTACTGTCCTCCGAGCGGAGTACTGTCCTCCGAGCGGAGTACT
GTCCTCCGAGCGGAGACTCTAGCGCTAGCGACGTCGAGCGCCGGAGTATAAATAGAGGCGCTTCGTCTAC
GGAGCGACAATTCAATTCAAACAAGCAAAGTGAACACGTCGCTAAGCGAAAGCTAAGCAAATAAACAAGC
GCAGCTGAACAAGCTAAACAATCTGCAGTAAAGTGCAAGTTAAAGTGAATCAATTAAAAGTAACCAGCAA
CCAAGTAAATCAACTGCAACTACTGAAATCTGCCAAGAAGTAATTATTGAATACAAGAAGAGAACTCTGA
ATAGATCTGCGGCCGCGGCTCGAGGGTACCTCTAGAGGATCTTTGTGAAGGAACCTTACTTCTGTGGTGT
GACATAATTGGACAAACTACCTACAGAGATTTAAAGCTCTAAGGTAAATATAAAATTTTTAAGTGTATAA
TGTGTTAAACTACTGATTCTAATTGTTTGTGTATTTTAGATTCCAACCTATGGAACTGATGAATGGGAGC
AGTGGTGGAATGCCTTTAATGAGGAAAACCTGTTTTGCTCAGAAGAAATGCCATCTAGTGATGATGAGGC
TACTGCTGACTCTCAACATTCTACTCCTCCAAAAAAGAAGAGAAAGGTAGAAGACCCCAAGGACTTTCCT
TCAGAATTGCTAAGTTTTTTGAGTCATGCTGTGTTTAGTAATAGAACTCTTGCTTGCTTTGCTATTTACA
CCACAAAGGAAAAAGCTGCACTGCTATACAAGAAAATTATGGAAAAATATTTGATGTATAGTGCCTTGAC
TAGAGATCATAATCAGCCATACCACATTTGTAGAGGTTTTACTTGCTTTAAAAAACCTCCCACACCTCCC
CCTGAACCTGAAACATAAAATGAATGCAATTGTTGTTGTTAACTTGTTTATTGCAGCTTATAATGGTTAC
AAATAAAGCAATAGCATCACAAATTTCACAAATAAAGCATTTTTTTCACTGCATTCTAGTTGTGGTTTGT
CCAAACTCATCAATGTATCTTATCATGTCTGGATCGATCTGGCCGGCCGTTTAAACGAATTCTTGAAGAC
GAAAGGGCCTCGTGATACGCCTATTTTTATAGGTTAATGTCATGATAATAATGGTTTCTTA
