>Addgene plasmid #26213 | pJFRC-MUH | addgene partial sequence | sequence record 32319 | 26213 with SV40pa-R
TGCATTCATTTTATGTTTCAGGTTCAGGGGGAGGTGTGGGAGGTTTTTTAAAGCAAGTAAAACCTCTACA
AATGTGGTATGGCTGATTATGATCTCTAGTCAAGGCACTATACATCAAATATTTTTCCATAATTTTCTTG
TATAGCAGTGCAGCTTTTTCCTTTGTGGTGTAAATAGCAAAGCAAGCAAGAGTTCTATTACTAAACACAG
CATGACTCAAAAAACTTAGCAATTCTGAAGGAAAGTCCTTGGGGTCTTCTACCTTTCTCTTCTTTTTTGG
AGGAGTAGAATGTTGAGAGTCAGCAGTAGCCTCATCATCACTAGATGGCATTTCTTCTGAGCAAAACAGG
TTTTCCTCATTAAAGGCATTCCACCACTGCTCCCATTCATCAGTTCCATAGGTTGGAATCTAAAATACAC
AAACAATTAGAATCAGTAGTTTAACACATTATACACTTAAAAATTTTATATTTACCTTAGAGCTTTAAAT
CTCTGTAGGTAGTTTGTCCAATTATGTCACACCACAGAAGTAAGGTTCCTTCACAAAGATCCTCTAGAGG
TACCCTCGAGCCGCGGCCGCAGATCTATTCAGAGTTCTCTTCTTGTATTCAATAATTACTTCTTGGCAGA
TTTCAGTAGTTGCAGTTGATTTACTTGGTTGCTGGTTACTTTTAATTGATTCACTTTAACTTGCACTTTA
CTGCAGATTGTTTAGCTTGTTCAGCTGCGCTTGTTTATTTGCTTAGCTTTCGCTTAGCGACGTGTTCACT
TTGCTTGTTTGAATTGAATTGTCGCTCCGTAGACGAAGCGCCTCTATTTATACTCCGGCGCTCGACGTCG
CTAGCGCTAGAGTCTCCGCTCGGAGGACAGTACTCCGCTCGGAGGACAGTACTCCGCTCGGAGGACAGTA
CTCCGCTCGGAGGACAGTACTCCGCTCGGAGGACAGTACTCCGACCTGCAGGCAGGCCCTA
